Addgene plasmid #168927: pEntry_HCoV-NL63-nsp12
Purpose: Gateway-compatible Entry vector
Depositing lab: Pascal Falter-Braun. Depositing organization: Helmholtz Munich. Publication: A resource of human coronavirus protein-coding sequences in a flexible, multipurpose Gateway Entry clone collection. Weller B, Lin CW, Pogoutse O, Sauer M, Marin-de la Rosa N, Strobel A, Young V, Knapp JJ, Rayhan A, Falter C, Kim DK, Roth FP, Falter-Braun P. G3 (Bethesda). 2023 Jul 5;13(7):jkad105. doi: 10.1093/g3journal/jkad105. PubMed 37267226.
Backbone
  Vector backbone: pENTR223.1*SfiI
  Backbone size w/o insert (bp): 2800
  Vector type: Gateway-compatible Entry vector
Growth in bacteria
  Bacterial resistance: Spectinomycin, 50 μg/mL
  Growth temperature: 37°C
  Growth strain: DH5alpha
  Copy number: High Copy
Gene/Insert
  Gene/Insert name: HCoV-NL63-nsp12 (alt name: nsp12)
  Species: Other
  Insert size (bp): 2782
  Entrez Gene: ORF1ab (a.k.a. HCNV63gp1)
  Cloning method: Restriction Enzyme; 5′ cloning site SfiI (unknown if destroyed); 3′ cloning site SfiI (unknown if destroyed)
  Sequencing primers: 5′ M13 uni (-21); 3′ M13 rev (-29)
Resource information
  A portion of this plasmid was derived from a plasmid made by: Synthesized by Twist Bioscience
Terms and licenses: Academic/Nonprofit Terms; Industry Terms: Not Available to Industry
Depositor comments: 5'-linker: SfiI-BamHI-ATG-BamHI (GGCCGTCAaggccaggatccatgggatcc), 3'-linker: PacI-TAA-AsiSI-SfiI (cttaatTAAgacgcgatcgcggcctcatGGGCC).
How to cite: pEntry_HCoV-NL63-nsp12 was a gift from Pascal Falter-Braun (Addgene plasmid # 168927 ; http://n2t.net/addgene:168927 ; RRID:Addgene_168927)
