[The description below was written by a language model from this plasmid's Addgene catalogue record and pLannotate feature annotations shown in this document.]
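Description:
pEntry_HCoV-NL63-nsp12 is a Gateway-compatible Entry clone built on the pENTR223.1 SfiI backbone, carrying the coding sequence for non-structural protein 12 (nsp12) of human coronavirus NL63. It is a bacterial shuttle and storage plasmid rather than an expression vector. It replicates at high copy in E. coli from a ColE1/pUC-type origin and is selected with spectinomycin through the aadA (SmR) aminoglycoside adenylyltransferase gene, which sits downstream of a fragment of the class 1 integron Pc promoter. Short annotated remnants of a gentamicin resistance gene, lacI and lacZα are only fragments left over from the backbone. The rrnB T1 and T2 terminators lie upstream of attL1, where they can limit read-through transcription into the cloning region.

The insert of about 2.8 kb is annotated as a fragment of the NL63 replicase polyprotein (ORF1ab), consistent with nsp12 being one mature product excised from that polyprotein. The endoribonuclease note attached to that annotation is generic text for the whole polyprotein entry and does not describe this segment. The sequence was obtained by gene synthesis and cloned between SfiI sites. According to the depositor, the 5′ linker supplies BamHI sites and a start codon, and the 3′ linker supplies PacI and AsiSI sites and a TAA stop codon. The open reading frame is flanked by attL1 and attL2, so an LR Clonase reaction can transfer it directionally into any attR-containing destination vector. No promoter is positioned to drive the insert in the sense direction; a T7 promoter just beyond attL2 points back toward it in antisense orientation. The plasmid belongs to a collection of human coronavirus protein-coding Entry clones intended as a flexible starting point for building expression constructs for downstream assays.
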