Features (pLannotate 1.2.2; 12 found; start..end, strand, type, name):
      1..97      +  protein_bind   attL1: mutant version of attL; recombination site for the Gateway® LR reaction LR Clonase™
    130..2913    +  CDS            rep (fragment): R1AB_CVHNL - Experimental evidence at protein level: Swiss-Prot protein existence level 1. NendoU is a Mn(2+)-dependent, uridylate-specific enzyme, which leaves 2'-3'-cyclic phosphates 5' to the cleaved bond. From Human coronavirus NL63 (HCoV-NL63).
   2943..3041    -  protein_bind   attL2: mutant version of attL; recombination site for the Gateway® LR reaction LR Clonase™
   3059..3077    -  promoter       T7 promoter: promoter for bacteriophage T7 RNA polymerase
   3267..3290    +  promoter       Pc promoter (fragment): intI1 (promoter lies within the coding sequence); class 1 integron promoter
   3464..3520    +  CDS            GmR (fragment): gentamycin acetyltransferase; aacC1; confers resistance to gentamycin
   3527..4318    +  CDS            SmR: aminoglycoside adenylyltransferase (Murphy, 1985); aadA; confers resistance to spectinomycin and streptomycin
   4411..4999    +  rep_origin     ori: high-copy-number ColE1/pMB1/pBR322/pUC origin of replication
   5182..5274    +  CDS            lacI (fragment): lac repressor; lacI; The lac repressor binds to the lac operator to inhibit transcription in E. coli. This inhibition can be relieved by adding lactose or isopropyl-β-D-thiogalactopyranoside (IPTG).
   5329..5356    -  terminator     rrnB T2 terminator: transcription terminator T2 from the E. coli rrnB gene
   5488..5531    +  terminator     rrnB T1 terminator: Escherichia coli rrnB; transcription terminator T1 from the E. coli rrnB gene
   5578..5614    -  CDS            lacZα (fragment): LacZα fragment of β-galactosidase; lacZ fragment
>Addgene plasmid #168927 | pEntry_HCoV-NL63-nsp12 | addgene full sequence | sequence record 345342 | Addgene NGS Result
CAAATAATGATTTTATTTTGACTGATAGTGACCTGTTCGTTGCAACAAATTGATGAGCAATGCTTTTTTA
TAATGCCAACTTTGTACAAAAAAGCAGAAGGGCCGTCAAGGCCAGGATCCATGGGATCCAGTGTTGACAT
TTCTTATTTAAACCGAGCAAGGGGTTCTAGTGCAGCTCGACTAGAACCCTGCAATGGCACGGACATCGAT
AAGTGTGTTCGTGCTTTTGACATTTATAATAAAAATGTTTCATTCTTGGGTAAGTGTTTGAAGATGAACT
GTGTTCGTTTTAAAAATGCTGATCTTAAGGATGGTTATTTTGTTATAAAGAGGTGTACTAAGTCGGTTAT
GGAACACGAGCAATCCATGTATAACCTACTTAACTTTTCTGGTGCTTTGGCTGAGCATGATTTCTTTACT
TGGAAAGATGGCAGAGTCATTTATGGTAATGTTAGTAGACATAATCTTACTAAATATACTATGATGGACT
TGGTCTATGCTATGCGTAACTTTGATGAACAAAATTGTGATGTTCTAAAAGAAGTATTAGTTTTAACTGG
TTGTTGTGACAATTCTTATTTTGATAGTAAGGGTTGGTATGACCCAGTTGAAAATGAAGATATACATAGA
GTTTATGCATCTCTTGGCAAAATTGTAGCTAGAGCTATGCTTAAATGCGTTGCTCTATGCGATGCGATGG
TTGCTAAAGGTGTTGTTGGTGTTTTAACATTAGATAACCAAGATCTTAATGGTAACTTTTATGATTTTGG
TGATTTTGTTGTTAGCTTACCTAATATGGGTGTTCCCTGTTGTACATCATATTATTCTTATATGATGCCT
ATTATGGGTTTAACTAATTGTTTAGCTAGTGAGTGTTTTGTCAAGAGTGATATTTTTGGTAGTGATTTTA
AAACTTTTGATTTGCTTAAGTATGATTTCACTGAACATAAAGAAAATTTATTCAATAAGTACTTTAAGCA
TTGGAGTTTTGATTATCATCCTAATTGTAGTGACTGTTATGATGATATGTGTGTTATACATTGTGCTAAT
TTTAATACACTATTTGCCACAACTATACCAGGTACTGCTTTTGGTCCACTATGTCGTAAAGTTTTTATAG
ATGGTGTTCCACTTGTTACAACTGCTGGTTATCATTTTAAGCAATTAGGTTTGGTTTGGAATAAAGATGT
TAACACACACTCAGTTAGGTTGACAATTACTGAACTTTTGCAATTTGTCACCGACCCTTCCTTGATAATA
GCTTCTTCCCCAGCACTCGTTGATCAACGCACTATTTGTTTTTCTGTTGCAGCATTGAGTACTGGTTTGA
CAAATCAAGTTGTTAAGCCAGGTCATTTTAATGAAGAGTTTTATAACTTTCTTCGTTTAAGAGGTTTCTT
TGATGAAGGTTCTGAACTTACATTAAAACATTTCTTCTTCGCACAGAATGGTGATGCTGCTGTTAAAGAT
TTTGACTTTTACCGTTATAATAAGCCTACCATTTTAGATATTTGTCAAGCTAGAGTTACATATAAGATAG
TCTCTCGTTATTTTGACATTTATGAAGGTGGCTGTATTAAGGCATGTGAAGTTGTTGTAACAAATCTTAA
TAAGAGTGCTGGTTGGCCATTAAATAAGTTTGGTAAAGCTAGTTTGTATTATGAATCTATATCTTATGAA
GAACAGGATGCTTTGTTTGCTTTGACAAAGCGTAATGTCCTCCCTACTATGACACAGCTGAATCTTAAGT
ATGCTATTAGTGGTAAAGAACGTGCTAGAACTGTTGGTGGTGTTTCTCTGTTGTCTACAATGACCACAAG
ACAATACCATCAAAAACATCTTAAATCCATTGTTAATACACGCAATGCCACTGTTGTTATTGGTACTACC
AAATTTTATGGTGGTTGGAATAATATGTTGCGTACTTTAATTGATGGTGTTGAAAACCCTATGCTTATGG
GTTGGGATTATCCCAAATGTGATAGAGCTTTGCCTAACATGATACGTATGATTTCAGCCATGGTGTTGGG
CTCTAAGCATGTTAATTGTTGTACTGCAACAGATAGGTTTTATAGGCTTGGTAATGAGTTGGCACAAGTT
TTAACAGAAGTTGTTTATTCTAATGGTGGTTTTTATTTTAAGCCAGGTGGTACGACTTCTGGTGACGCTA
GTACAGCTTATGCTAATTCTATTTTTAACATTTTTCAAGCCGTGAGTTCTAACATTAACAGGTTGCTTAG
TGTCCCATCAGATTCATGTAATAATGTTAATGTTAGGGATCTACAACGACGTCTGTATGATAATTGTTAT
AGGTTAACTAGTGTTGAAGAGTCATTCATTGATGATTATTATGGTTATCTTAGGAAACATTTTTCAATGA
TGATTCTCTCTGATGACGGTGTTGTCTGTTATAACAAGGATTATGCTGAGTTAGGTTATATAGCAGACAT
TAGTGCTTTTAAAGCCACTTTGTATTACCAGAATAATGTCTTTATGAGTACTTCTAAATGTTGGGTTGAA
GAAGATTTAACTAAGGGACCACATGAGTTTTGTTCCCAGCATACTATGCAAATAGTTGACAAAGATGGTA
CCTATTATTTGCCTTACCCAGATCCTAGTAGGATCTTGTCAGCTGGTGTTTTTGTTGATGATGTTGTTAA
GACAGATGCTGTTGTTTTGTTAGAACGTTATGTGTCTTTAGCTATTGATGCATACCCTCTTTCAAAACAC
CCTAATTCCGAATATCGTAAGGTTTTTTACGTATTACTTGATTGGGTTAAGCATCTTAACAAAAATTTGA
ATGAGGGTGTTCTTGAATCTTTTTCTGTTACACTTCTTGATAATCAAGAAGATAAGTTTTGGTGTGAAGA
TTTTTATGCTAGTATGTATGAAAATTCTACAATATTGCAAGCTTAATTAAGACGCGATCGCGGCCTCATG
GGCCCAGCTTTCTTGTACAAAGTTGGCATTATAAAAAATAATTGCTCATCAATTTGTTGCAACGAACAGG
TCACTATCAGTCAAAATAAAATCATTATTTGCCATCCAGCTGATATCCCCTATAGTGAGTCGTATTACAT
GGTCATAGCTGTTTCCTGGCAGCTCTGGCCCGTGTCTCAAAATCTCTGATGTTACATTGCACAAGATAAA
AATATATCATCATGCCTCCTCTAGACCAGCCAGGACAGAAATGCCTCGACTTCGCTGCTACCCAAGGTTG
CCGGGTGACGCACACCGTGGAAACGGATGAAGGCACGAACCCAGTGGACATAAGCCTGTTCGGTTCGTAA
GCTGTAATGCAAGTAGCGTATGCGCTCACGCAACTGGTCCAGAACCTTGACCGAACGCAGCGGTGGTAAC
GGCGCAGTGGCGGTTTTCATGGCTTGTTATGACTGTTTTTTTGGGGTACAGTCTATCTCGGGCATCCAAG
CAGCAAGCGCGTTACGCCGTGGGTCGATGTTTGATGTTATGGAGCAGCAACGATGTTACGCAGCAGGGCA
GTCGCCCTAAAACAAAGTTAAACATTATGAGGGAAGCGGTGATCGCCGAAGTATCGACTCAACTATCAGA
GGTAGTTGGCGTCATCGAGCGCCATCTCGAACCGACGTTGCTGGCCGTACATTTGTACGGCTCCGCAGTG
GATGGCGGCCTGAAGCCACACAGTGATATTGATTTGCTGGTTACGGTGACCGTAAGGCTTGATGAAACAA
CGCGGCGAGCTTTGATCAACGACCTTTTGGAAACTTCGGCTTCCCCTGGAGAGAGCGAGATTCTCCGCGC
TGTAGAAGTCACCATTGTTGTGCACGACGACATCATTCCGTGGCGTTATCCAGCTAAGCGCGAACTGCAA
TTTGGAGAATGGCAGCGCAATGACATTCTTGCAGGTATCTTCGAGCCAGCCACGATCGACATTGATCTGG
CTATCTTGCTGACAAAAGCAAGAGAACATAGCGTTGCCTTGGTAGGTCCAGCGGCGGAGGAACTCTTTGA
TCCGGTTCCTGAACAGGATCTATTTGAGGCGCTAAATGAAACCTTAACGCTATGGAACTCGCCGCCCGAC
TGGGCTGGCGATGAGCGAAATGTAGTGCTTACGTTGTCCCGCATTTGGTACAGCGCAGTAACCGGCAAAA
TCGCGCCGAAGGATGTCGCTGCCGACTGGGCAATGGAGCGCCTGCCGGCCCAGTATCAGCCCGTCATACT
TGAAGCTAGACAGGCTTATCTTGGACAAGAAGAAGATCGCTTGGCCTCGCGCGCAGATCAGTTGGAAGAA
TTTGTCCACTACGTGAAAGGCGAGATCACCAAGGTAGTCGGCAAATAACCCTCGAGCCACCCATGACCAA
AATCCCTTAACGTGAGTTACGCGTCGTTCCACTGAGCGTCAGACCCCGTAGAAAAGATCAAAGGATCTTC
TTGAGATCCTTTTTTTCTGCGCGTAATCTGCTGCTTGCAAACAAAAAAACCACCGCTACCAGCGGTGGTT
TGTTTGCCGGATCAAGAGCTACCAACTCTTTTTCCGAAGGTAACTGGCTTCAGCAGAGCGCAGATACCAA
ATACTGTTCTTCTAGTGTAGCCGTAGTTAGGCCACCACTTCAAGAACTCTGTAGCACCGCCTACATACCT
CGCTCTGCTAATCCTGTTACCAGTGGCTGCTGCCAGTGGCGATAAGTCGTGTCTTACCGGGTTGGACTCA
AGACGATAGTTACCGGATAAGGCGCAGCGGTCGGGCTGAACGGGGGGTTCGTGCACACAGCCCAGCTTGG
AGCGAACGACCTACACCGAACTGAGATACCTACAGCGTGAGCTATGAGAAAGCGCCACGCTTCCCGAAGG
GAGAAAGGCGGACAGGTATCCGGTAAGCGGCAGGGTCGGAACAGGAGAGCGCACGAGGGAGCTTCCAGGG
GGAAACGCCTGGTATCTTTATAGTCCTGTCGGGTTTCGCCACCTCTGACTTGAGCGTCGATTTTTGTGAT
GCTCGTCAGGGGGGCGGAGCCTATGGAAAAACGCCAGCAACGCGGCCTTTTTACGGTTCCTGGCCTTTTG
CTGGCCTTTTGCTCACATGTTCTTTCCTGCGTTATCCCCTGATTCTGTGGATAACCGTATTACCGCCTTT
GAGTGAGCTGATACCGCTCGCCGCAGCCGAACGACCGAGCGCAGCGAGTCAGTGAGCGAGGAAGCGGAAG
AGCGCCCAATACGCAAACCGCCTCTCCCCGCGCGTTGGCCGATTCATTAATGCAGCTGGCACGACAGGTT
TCCCGACTGGAAAGCGGGCAGTGAGCGCAACGCAATTAATACGCGTACCGCTAGCCAGGAAGAGTTTGTA
GAAACGCAAAAAGGCCATCCGTCAGGATGGCCTTCTGCTTAGTTTGATGCCTGGCAGTTTATGGCGGGCG
TCCTGCCCGCCACCCTCCGGGCCGTTGCTTCACAACGTTCAAATCCGCTCCCGGCGGATTTGTCCTACTC
AGGAGAGCGTTCACCGACAAACAACAGATAAAACGAAAGGCCCAGTCTTCCGACTGAGCCTTTCGTTTTA
TTTGATGCCTGGCAGTTCCCTACTCTCGCGTTAACGCTAGCATGGATGTTTTCCCAGTCACGACGTTGTA
AAACGACGGCCAGTCTTAAGCTCGGGCCC
